>Addgene plasmid #129750 | pKI-cjACTB-EGFP-5'3'short | addgene full sequence | sequence record 258300 | Addgene NGS Result
AGCGCCCAATACGCAAACCGCCTCTCCCCGCGCGTTGGCCGATTCATTAATGCAGCTGGCACGACAGGTT
TCCCGACTGGAAAGCGGGCAGTGAGCGCAACGCAATTAATGTGAGTTAGCTCACTCATTAGGCACCCCAG
GCTTTACACTTTATGCTTCCGGCTCGTATGTTGTGTGGAATTGTGAGCGGATAACAATTTCACACAGGAA
ACAGCTATGACCATGATTACGCCAAGCTATTTAGGTGACACTATAGAATACTCAAGCTATGCATCAAGCT
TGGTACCGAGCTCAGATCTGGCACCACACTTTTTACAACGAGCTGCGTGTGGCTCCTGAGGAGCACCCCG
TGCTGCTTACTGAGGCCCCCCTGAACCCCAAGGCCAACCGTGAGAAGATGACCCAGGTGAGTGATCTGCC
ACCTCCCCTGGTGGCCGCCTCCCTCCTTCCTGGCCTCCCGGAGCTGCGCCCTTTCTCACTGGTTCTCTCT
TCTGCCGTTCTCCGTAGGACTCTCTTCTCTGACCTGAGTCTCCTTTGGAACTCTGCAGGTTCTATTTGCT
TTTTCCCAGATGAGGTCTTTCTGGTGTTTGCCTTTCTGACTAGGTGTCTAAAACAGACAGTGCTGTGGGT
GTAGGTACTAACACTGGCTCGTGTGACAAGCCCATGAGGCTGGTGTAAAGCAGTCTTGGAGTGTGTATAC
AGTAGGCGCACAGTAGGTCTGAACAGAATCCCCATCCCAAGACCCCAGCACAACTAGCGGTGTTCTTGCA
CTTACTGCATGTCCCCTGTCTGCTCTTGGCTGTCCCTAGTGACTTCCTCAGTGTGACACGGTGCATCTCT
TTCTACAGATCATGTTTGAGACCTTCAACACCCCAGCCATGTATGTGGCCATCCAGGCTGTGCTTTCCTT
GTACGCCTCTGGCCGTACCACTGGCATCGTGATGGACTCCGGTGACGGGGTCACCCACACTGTGCCCATC
TATGAGGGGTATGCCCTCCCCCACGCCATCCTACGTCTGGACCTGGCTGGCCGGGACCTGACTGACTACC
TCATGAAGATCCTCACCGAGCGCGGCTACAGCTTCACCACCACAGCTGAGCGGGAAATCGTGCGTGACAT
CAAGGAGAAGCTGTGCTACGTCGCCCTGGACTTCGAGCAGGAGATGGCCACGGCGGCCTCCAGCTCCTCC
CTGGAGAAGAGCTATGAGCTGCCCGATGGTCAGGTCATCACCATCGGCAACGAGCGGTTCCGCTGCCCTG
AGGCACTCTTCCAGCCTTCTTTCCTGGGTAAGTGGAGACCACTGCCTAGCCCTGCCTGACATGAGGTTAC
CTTGGGGCTGTGCTGTGGAAGCTTAAGTCTGGGTCTCATTTCCCCCTCAGGCATGGAATCTTGTGGCATC
CACGAAACTACCTTTAACTCCATCATGAAATGTGACGTGGACATCCGCAAAGACCTGTATGCCAACACAG
TGCTGTCTGGTGGTACCACCATGTACCCTGGCATCGCTGACAGGATGCAGAAGGAGATCACCGCCCTGGC
ACCCAGCACAATGAAGATCAAGGTGGGTGTCCTTCCAGCCTGAGCTGACCTGGGCAGGGGGCATGGGGCC
CTGTGGTTTGTGGGGAGCTGTCATATCAAGGGTCCTCACTGCCTGTTCCCTCCACTCCTCAGATCATTGC
TCCTCCCGAGCGCAAGTACTCAGTGTGGATTGGTGGCTCCATCCTGGCCTCGCTGTCCACCTTCCAGCAG
ATGTGGATCAGCAAGCAGGAGTATGATGAGTCCGGCCCCTCCATCGTCCACCGCAAATGCTTCTAGGCGG
ACTGTGACTTAGTGAATTCGCCCTTGGATAACTTCGTATAGCATACATTATACGAAGTTATAGATCTCCC
TTTTTTTTCCACAGTCCGCCCCTCTCCCTCCCCCCCCCCTAACGTTACTGGCCGAAGCCGCTTGGAATAA
GGCCGGTGTGCGTTTGTCTATATGTTATTTTCCACCATATTGCCGTCTTTTGGCAATGTGAGGGCCCGGA
AACCTGGCCCTGTCTTCTTGACGAGCATTCCTAGGGGTCTTTCCCCTCTCGCCAAAGGAATGCAAGGTCT
GTTGAATGTCGTGAAGGAAGCAGTTCCTCTGGAAGCTTCTTGAAGACAAACAACGTCTGTAGCGACCCTT
TGCAGGCAGCGGAACCCCCCACCTGGCGACAGGTGCCTCTGCGGCCAAAAGCCACGTGTATAAGATACAC
CTGCAAAGGCGGCACAACCCCAGTGCCACGTTGTGAGTTGGATAGTTGTGGAAAGAGTCAAATGGCTCTC
CTCAAGCGTATTCAACAAGGGGCTGAAGGATGCCCAGAAGGTACCCCATTGTATGGGATCTGATCTGGGG
CCTCGGTACACATGCTTTACATGTGTTTAGTCGAGGTTAAAAAAACGTCTAGGCCCCCCGAACCACGGGG
ACGTGGTTTTCCTTTGAAAAACACGATGATAATATGGCCACGGATCTGCTAGCCACCATGGTGAGCAAGG
GCGAGGAGCTGTTCACCGGGGTGGTGCCCATCCTGGTCGAGCTGGACGGCGACGTAAACGGCCACAAGTT
CAGCGTGTCCGGCGAGGGCGAGGGCGATGCCACCTACGGCAAGCTGACCCTGAAGTTCATCTGCACCACC
GGCAAGCTGCCCGTGCCCTGGCCCACCCTCGTGACCACCCTGACCTACGGCGTGCAGTGCTTCAGCCGCT
ACCCCGACCACATGAAGCAGCACGACTTCTTCAAGTCCGCCATGCCCGAAGGCTACGTCCAGGAGCGCAC
CATCTTCTTCAAGGACGACGGCAACTACAAGACCCGCGCCGAGGTGAAGTTCGAGGGCGACACCCTGGTG
AACCGCATCGAGCTGAAGGGCATCGACTTCAAGGAGGACGGCAACATCCTGGGGCACAAGCTGGAGTACA
ACTACAACAGCCACAACGTCTATATCATGGCCGACAAGCAGAAGAACGGCATCAAGGTGAACTTCAAGAT
CCGCCACAACATCGAGGACGGCAGCGTGCAGCTCGCCGACCACTACCAGCAGAACACCCCCATCGGCGAC
GGCCCCGTGCTGCTGCCCGACAACCACTACCTGAGCACCCAGTCCGCCCTGAGCAAAGACCCCAACGAGA
AGCGCGATCACATGGTCCTGCTGGAGTTCGTGACCGCCGCCGGGATCACTCTCGGCATGGACGAGCTGTA
CAAGAGGCCTCGCGCTAAGCGGGCACCGGTGAAACAGACTTTGAATTTTGACCTTCTCAAGTTGGCGGGA
GACGTGGAGTCCAACCCAGGGCCGGATATCATGATTGAACAAGATGGATTGCACGCAGGTTCTCCGGCCG
CTTGGGTGGAGAGGCTATTCGGCTATGACTGGGCACAACAGACAATCGGCTGCTCTGATGCCGCCGTGTT
CCGGCTGTCAGCGCAGGGGCGCCCGGTTCTTTTTGTCAAGACCGACCTGTCCGGTGCCCTGAATGAACTG
CAGGACGAGGCAGCGCGGCTATCGTGGCTGGCCACGACGGGCGTTCCTTGCGCAGCTGTGCTCGACGTTG
TCACTGAAGCGGGAAGGGACTGGCTGCTATTGGGCGAAGTGCCGGGGCAGGATCTCCTGTCATCTCACCT
TGCTCCTGCCGAGAAAGTATCCATCATGGCTGATGCAATGCGGCGGCTGCATACGCTTGATCCGGCTACC
TGCCCATTCGACCACCAAGCGAAACATCGCATCGAGCGAGCACGTACTCGGATGGAAGCCGGTCTTGTCG
ATCAGGATGATCTGGACGAAGAGCATCAGGGGCTCGCGCCAGCCGAACTGTTCGCCAGGCTCAAGGCGCG
CATGCCCGACGGCGATGATCTCGTCGTGACCCATGGCGATGCCTGCTTGCCGAATATCATGGTGGAAAAT
GGCCGCTTTTCTGGATTCATCGACTGTGGCCGGCTGGGTGTGGCGGACCGCTATCAGGACATAGCGTTGG
CTACCCGTGATATTGCTGAAGAGCTTGGCGGCGAATGGGCTGACCGCTTCCTCGTGCTTTACGGTATCGC
CGCTCCCGATTCGCAGCGCATCGCCTTCTATCGCCTTCTTGACGAGTTCTTCTGAGCGGCCGGCCGCTCG
ACATAACTTCGTATAGGATACTTTATACGAAGTTATGATATCCATCACACTGGCGGCCGCGGGCTTACCT
GTACACTGACTTGAGACCAGTTGAATAAAGTGCACACCTTAAAAATGAGGCCAAGCATGACTTTGTGTCG
GGCTGGGGTGTGGGCAGCAGGTGAACCCAGGGGAAGGGTGGGGCAGTGGGGGCCAGCCTGTCCCTACTGA
GTGGAGGTGGGCTGAGGTTCTCTCTCCTTGACATTGAGCAGCCTTAGAATGTGAGGGAAGTTTAAGATTC
AGGCCTCTGCTCATTGGGGAGTTCCTGGCTTGGCCCTGCCACCTGTCCCTAGGTACCCCAGTTTCTCTGG
GTTCATCCAGAAGGTCTAGATGCTCAGGAAGTGCTGGTTGGCACCTGTGTTTCTTAGGAGTGGAGATCCC
TTAGGGTCACTCCGGGCAGGGGGTTCTTGAGTGGGAGTGTAGTGGGTGTTCCTAGCTGCCATGCCTTTGT
CCTGCTCACTGTATTGGAGTGGAGTCGTCCATAGGCTGAGGAGAAGCCATGACTCCTGCTTCTCTACCCA
GACAGGGAAATCTGGGATCACAGTCGAATTGTGGTGGGGGATCCATGGGGCCATGTGGTTGGCAGGCAGC
TCTGGTTAGCTCTGGACTGAGCTGGATTCTGCCTTGTGACGAGTAGGCGCCATCCTGTGGCCTCTCAGGG
CCCAGTTTGTGACCCATGCTGCAGAGGGAGATGGCCAGACTCCTGGACAGCAGGGCATGCCTGGCATTGC
AGGTCAGATTCTTTTTTTTTTGAGATGGGGTCTGGCTTTGTTGCTCAGGCTTTAGTTCAGTGGTACAACC
ACAGCTCACTGCAGCCTCAGCCTTCTGGGCAAGCAGTTCTGCCTCAGCCTCCCAAATAGCTGGAACTACA
CAGGCACACCCAGCTAGTTGTGGGTCAGATTCTCACTTGTGCAGAGCTGAGTCACTTTTGAAAGAAACAA
AACCTGGCTTCCCTTCCGCTGCTAGAAGCTTTGATTGATAGTAGCGGAGAATGAAGGAAGGAGACGAGGC
TCCCTTGCGGGGATACCCTTTACCAAAAACACCACCTGGTGTATCACAGTTGTTCTGGAAATGATCTGGT
CCCCAGGAGGCCTGGACTGCCTCTCACTTGTGCACAGTGGCTGCTGGCAGAGAGGAAGGTTGTCCCTTTC
TGTGTTATCTTGGAGGTTCCCCGAAGGGTCTGCCAAGAGCAGTTCTAGCTCTTTTGGTCTTTACTGAGTG
ACCACTAGATGGTGGGCCTGAAGCTACTGAGATGACCTGGACAAGAACCCTGCCTTGGAGGAGCTGTCAA
TCTGGAAATGAGGACTTCATTCATTTGTTCATTCCTTGATCCATTTCTCCATTGAATCACTATTTGTGCT
ATGTACTGTGGGTATGGAGGAGAACCAAACAGATGTGTTCCTGTCCTCACCAGGCACCCAATTTAAAGGG
GAAGACATCATAAACACAAAGGTACACAAATGAGTGTCCAATGACACGGTGTCATCATGGGAAGAAAAAG
CAGAGGCTTTGATGAACACGATCATTAGGTGATATTCATTATGTTGATTGTGGTGGTCTAGACATAAATT
AACACTTATCTAGGCTGGGCGTGGTGGCTCATGCCTGTAATCCCAGCACTTTGGGAGGCTGAGGTGGGTG
GATCAAGAGATCGAGACCATCCTGGCCAACATAGTGAAACCCCATCTTTACTAAAAATACAAAAATTAGC
TGGGCGTGGTGGTGCACACTTGGGAGGCTGAGGTAGGAGAACTGCTTGAACTGGGGAGGCGAACGTTGCA
GTGAGCTAAGATTGTGCTACTGTACTCCAGCCTGGTGCTAGAGGGCCCAATTCGCCCTATAGTGAGTCGT
ATTACAATTCACTGGCCGTCGTTTTACAACGTCGTGACTGGGAAAACCCTGGCGTTACCCAACTTAATCG
CCTTGCAGCACATCCCCCTTTCGCCAGCTGGCGTAATAGCGAAGAGGCCCGCACCGATCGCCCTTCCCAA
CAGTTGCGCAGCCTATACGTACGGCAGTTTAAGGTTTACACCTATAAAAGAGAGAGCCGTTATCGTCTGT
TTGTGGATGTACAGAGTGATATTATTGACACGCCGGGGCGACGGATGGTGATCCCCCTGGCCAGTGCACG
TCTGCTGTCAGATAAAGTCTCCCGTGAACTTTACCCGGTGGTGCATATCGGGGATGAAAGCTGGCGCATG
ATGACCACCGATATGGCCAGTGTGCCGGTCTCCGTTATCGGGGAAGAAGTGGCTGATCTCAGCCACCGCG
AAAATGACATCAAAAACGCCATTAACCTGATGTTCTGGGGAATATAAATGTCAGGCATGAGATTATCAAA
AAGGATCTTCACCTAGATCCTTTTCACGTAGAAAGCCAGTCCGCAGAAACGGTGCTGACCCCGGATGAAT
GTCAGCTACTGGGCTATCTGGACAAGGGAAAACGCAAGCGCAAAGAGAAAGCAGGTAGCTTGCAGTGGGC
TTACATGGCGATAGCTAGACTGGGCGGTTTTATGGACAGCAAGCGAACCGGAATTGCCAGCTGGGGCGCC
CTCTGGTAAGGTTGGGAAGCCCTGCAAAGTAAACTGGATGGCTTTCTTGCCGCCAAGGATCTGATGGCGC
AGGGGATCAAGCTCTGATCAAGAGACAGGATGAGGATCGTTTCGCATGATTGAACAAGATGGATTGCACG
CAGGTTCTCCGGCCGCTTGGGTGGAGAGGCTATTCGGCTATGACTGGGCACAACAGACAATCGGCTGCTC
TGATGCCGCCGTGTTCCGGCTGTCAGCGCAGGGGCGCCCGGTTCTTTTTGTCAAGACCGACCTGTCCGGT
GCCCTGAATGAACTGCAAGACGAGGCAGCGCGGCTATCGTGGCTGGCCACGACGGGCGTTCCTTGCGCAG
CTGTGCTCGACGTTGTCACTGAAGCGGGAAGGGACTGGCTGCTATTGGGCGAAGTGCCGGGGCAGGATCT
CCTGTCATCTCACCTTGCTCCTGCCGAGAAAGTATCCATCATGGCTGATGCAATGCGGCGGCTGCATACG
CTTGATCCGGCTACCTGCCCATTCGACCACCAAGCGAAACATCGCATCGAGCGAGCACGTACTCGGATGG
AAGCCGGTCTTGTCGATCAGGATGATCTGGACGAAGAGCATCAGGGGCTCGCGCCAGCCGAACTGTTCGC
CAGGCTCAAGGCGAGCATGCCCGACGGCGAGGATCTCGTCGTGACCCATGGCGATGCCTGCTTGCCGAAT
ATCATGGTGGAAAATGGCCGCTTTTCTGGATTCATCGACTGTGGCCGGCTGGGTGTGGCGGACCGCTATC
AGGACATAGCGTTGGCTACCCGTGATATTGCTGAAGAGCTTGGCGGCGAATGGGCTGACCGCTTCCTCGT
GCTTTACGGTATCGCCGCTCCCGATTCGCAGCGCATCGCCTTCTATCGCCTTCTTGACGAGTTCTTCTGA
ATTATTAACGCTTACAATTTCCTGATGCGGTATTTTCTCCTTACGCATCTGTGCGGTATTTCACACCGCA
TCAGGTGGCACTTTTCGGGGAAATGTGCGCGGAACCCCTATTTGTTTATTTTTCTAAATACATTCAAATA
TGTATCCGCTCATGAGACAATAACCCTGATAAATGCTTCAATAATAGCACGTGAGGAGGGCCACCATGGC
CAAGTTGACCAGTGCCGTTCCGGTGCTCACCGCGCGCGACGTCGCCGGAGCGGTCGAGTTCTGGACCGAC
CGGCTCGGGTTCTCCCGGGACTTCGTGGAGGACGACTTCGCCGGTGTGGTCCGGGACGACGTGACCCTGT
TCATCAGCGCGGTCCAGGACCAGGTGGTGCCGGACAACACCCTGGCCTGGGTGTGGGTGCGCGGCCTGGA
CGAGCTGTACGCCGAGTGGTCGGAGGTCGTGTCCACGAACTTCCGGGACGCCTCCGGGCCGGCCATGACC
GAGATCGGCGAGCAGCCGTGGGGGCGGGAGTTCGCCCTGCGCGACCCGGCCGGCAACTGCGTGCACTTCG
TGGCCGAGGAGCAGGACTGACACGTGCTAAAACTTCATTTTTAATTTAAAAGGATCTAGGTGAAGATCCT
TTTTGATAATCTCATGACCAAAATCCCTTAACGTGAGTTTTCGTTCCACTGAGCGTCAGACCCCGTAGAA
AAGATCAAAGGATCTTCTTGAGATCCTTTTTTTCTGCGCGTAATCTGCTGCTTGCAAACAAAAAAACCAC
CGCTACCAGCGGTGGTTTGTTTGCCGGATCAAGAGCTACCAACTCTTTTTCCGAAGGTAACTGGCTTCAG
CAGAGCGCAGATACCAAATACTGTTCTTCTAGTGTAGCCGTAGTTAGGCCACCACTTCAAGAACTCTGTA
GCACCGCCTACATACCTCGCTCTGCTAATCCTGTTACCAGTGGCTGCTGCCAGTGGCGATAAGTCGTGTC
TTACCGGGTTGGACTCAAGACGATAGTTACCGGATAAGGCGCAGCGGTCGGGCTGAACGGGGGGTTCGTG
CACACAGCCCAGCTTGGAGCGAACGACCTACACCGAACTGAGATACCTACAGCGTGAGCTATGAGAAAGC
GCCACGCTTCCCGAAGGGAGAAAGGCGGACAGGTATCCGGTAAGCGGCAGGGTCGGAACAGGAGAGCGCA
CGAGGGAGCTTCCAGGGGGAAACGCCTGGTATCTTTATAGTCCTGTCGGGTTTCGCCACCTCTGACTTGA
GCGTCGATTTTTGTGATGCTCGTCAGGGGGGCGGAGCCTATGGAAAAACGCCAGCAACGCGGCCTTTTTA
CGGTTCCTGGCCTTTTGCTGGCCTTTTGCTCACATGTTCTTTCCTGCGTTATCCCCTGATTCTGTGGATA
ACCGTATTACCGCCTTTGAGTGAGCTGATACCGCTCGCCGCAGCCGAACGACCGAGCGCAGCGAGTCAGT
GAGCGAGGAAGCGGAAG
Features (pLannotate 1.2.2; 27 found; start..end, strand, type, name):
      2..94      +  CDS            lacI (fragment): lac repressor; lacI; The lac repressor binds to the lac operator to inhibit transcription in E. coli. This inhibition can be relieved by adding lactose or isopropyl-β-D-thiogalactopyranoside (IPTG).
    107..128     +  protein_bind   CAP binding site: CAP binding activates transcription in the presence of cAMP. E. coli catabolite activator protein
    143..173     +  promoter       lac promoter: promoter for the E. coli lac operon
    181..197     +  protein_bind   lac operator: The lac repressor binds to the lac operator to inhibit transcription in E. coli. This inhibition can be relieved by adding lactose or isopropyl-β-D-thiogalactopyranoside (IPTG). lac repressor encoded by lacI
    239..257     +  promoter       SP6 promoter: promoter for bacteriophage SP6 RNA polymerase
    293..382     +  CDS            ACT1_PSEMZ (fragment): Experimental evidence at protein level: Swiss-Prot protein existence level 1. Actins are highly conserved proteins that are involved in various types of cell motility and are ubiquitously expressed in all eukaryotic cells. Essential component of cell cytoskeleton; plays an important role in cytoplasmic streaming, cell shape determination, cell division, organelle movement and extension growth (By similarity). From Pseudotsuga menziesii (Douglas-fir) (Abies menziesii).
    846..1565    +  CDS            ACTB (fragment): ACTB_CHLPG - Experimental evidence at protein level: Swiss-Prot protein existence level 1. Actin is a highly conserved protein that polymerizes to produce filaments that form cross-linked networks in the cytoplasm of cells. Actin exists in both monomeric (G-actin) and polymeric (F-actin) forms, both forms playing key functions, such as cell motility and contraction. In addition to their role in the cytoplasmic cytoskeleton, G- and F-actin also localize in the nucleus, and regulate gene transcription and motility and repair of damaged DNA. From Chlorocebus pygerythrus (Vervet monkey) (Cercopith
   1718..1813    +  CDS            ACT_DICVI: Experimental evidence at transcript level: Swiss-Prot protein existence level 2. Actins are highly conserved proteins that are involved in various types of cell motility and are ubiquitously expressed in all eukaryotic cells. From Dictyocaulus viviparus (Bovine lungworm).
   1848..1881    +  protein_bind   loxP: Cre-mediated recombination occurs in the 8-bp core sequence (GCATACAT). Cre recombinase
   1887..1904    +  misc_feature   Ad SA (fragment): adenovirus major late transcript splice acceptor (Friedrich and Soriano, 1991)
   1909..2491    +  misc_feature   IRES2: internal ribosome entry site (IRES) of the encephalomyocarditis virus (EMCV)
   2508..3224    +  CDS            EGFP: EGFP is a basic (constitutively fluorescent) green fluorescent protein published in 1996, derived from Aequorea victoria. It is reported to be a rapidly-maturing weak dimer with moderate acid sensitivity.
   3249..3313    +  CDS            F2A (fragment): 2A peptide from foot-and-mouth disease virus polyprotein Eukaryotic ribosomes fail to insert a peptide bond between the Gly and Pro residues, yielding separate polypeptides.
   3321..4115    +  CDS            NeoR/KanR: aminoglycoside phosphotransferase from Tn5; aph(3')-II (or nptII); confers resistance to neomycin, kanamycin, and G418 (Geneticin®)
   4133..4166    +  protein_bind   lox2272: Cre-mediated recombination occurs in the 8-bp core sequence (GGATACTT). lox2272 sites are compatible with each other, but incompatible with loxP or loxN sites (Lee and Saito, 1988). Cre recombinase
   5750..5815    +  CDS            YN010_HUMAN (fragment): Protein uncertain: Swiss-Prot protein existence level 5. From Homo sapiens (Human).
   5814..5894    -  CDS            C9orf85 (fragment): CI085_HUMAN - Experimental evidence at protein level: Swiss-Prot protein existence level 1. From Homo sapiens (Human).
   5902..5991    -  CDS            SPANXA2-OT1 (fragment): SPOT1_HUMAN - Also known as CXorf18. Protein uncertain: Swiss-Prot protein existence level 5. From Homo sapiens (Human).
   6006..6024    -  promoter       T7 promoter: promoter for bacteriophage T7 RNA polymerase
   6027..6174    +  CDS            lacZα (fragment): LacZα fragment of β-galactosidase; lacZ fragment
   6184..6487    +  CDS            ccdB (fragment): CcdB, a bacterial toxin that poisons DNA gyrase; ccdB; Plasmids containing the ccdB gene cannot be propagated in standard E. coli strains.
   6535..6804    +  CDS            tnpA (fragment): TN5P_ECOLX - Also known as tnp. Experimental evidence at protein level: Swiss-Prot protein existence level 1. Mediates transposition of transposon Tn5 by a 'cut and paste' mechanism. First, the monomeric transposase binds the 19 bp inverted DNA repeats flanking the transposon. Then, dimerization of the DNA- bound transposase creates a synaptic DNA complex. After nicking of the first DNA strand, excision of the transposon proceeds through a series of intermediates. The transposase then mediates the insertion of the transposon at a new site by strand transfer. The activity of the wild- type tran
   6836..7630    +  CDS            NeoR/KanR: aminoglycoside phosphotransferase from Tn5; aph(3')-II (or nptII); confers resistance to neomycin, kanamycin, and G418 (Geneticin®)
   7651..7701    -  misc_feature   bom (fragment): basis of mobility region from pBR322
   7728..7816    +  promoter       AmpR promoter (fragment): bla
   7836..8210    +  CDS            BleoR: antibiotic-binding protein; Sh ble from Streptoalloteichus hindustanus; confers resistance to bleomycin, phleomycin, and Zeocin™
   8348..8936    +  rep_origin     ori: high-copy-number ColE1/pMB1/pBR322/pUC origin of replication
