[The description below was written by a language model from this plasmid's Addgene catalogue record and pLannotate feature annotations shown in this document.]
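Description:
pKI-cjACTB-EGFP-5'3'short is a 9.1 kb knock-in donor (targeting) plasmid built on the pRoxTV backbone for modifying the ACTB (β-actin) locus of the common marmoset, Callithrix jacchus. It replicates in E. coli from a high-copy ColE1/pUC-type origin and is selected with kanamycin through a backbone Tn5 NeoR/KanR gene. The annotation also finds a BleoR coding sequence downstream of a partial AmpR promoter. Remnants of a cloning-vector backbone are present as well: lac promoter/operator elements, SP6 and T7 promoters, and fragments of lacZα, ccdB and the Tn5 transposase.

The payload is flanked by genomic homology. The upstream arm carries sequences annotated as actin coding fragments, consistent with the terminal exons of marmoset ACTB. The roughly 1.6 kb of mostly unannotated sequence after the cassette presumably serves as the 3' arm, and the few short human protein hits there are probably spurious matches. "5'3'short" in the name suggests that both arms are shortened versions, but the record does not define this.

Between the arms sits a promoterless cassette bounded by heterospecific loxP and lox2272 sites. It consists of a fragment of the adenovirus splice acceptor, an EMCV IRES, EGFP, an F2A peptide and a second NeoR gene. After correct integration, the endogenous ACTB promoter should drive a transcript from which the IRES translates EGFP and, via 2A ribosomal skipping, the G418 resistance protein. Fluorescence and drug resistance would therefore report targeted insertion. The incompatible lox pair could allow Cre-mediated cassette exchange.

The catalogue lists EGFP as an N-terminal tag, whereas the feature table points to IRES-driven separate expression rather than a fusion. The stated purpose is gene targeting in marmoset cells, and the associated publication concerns CRISPR-Cas9 knock-in in marmoset embryonic stem cells and early embryos.
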