Addgene plasmid #129750: pKI-cjACTB-EGFP-5'3'short
Purpose: Gene targeting in marmoset cells
Depositing lab: Hideyuki Okano. Depositing organization: Keio University. Publication: Robust and efficient knock-in in embryonic stem cells and early-stage embryos of the common marmoset using the CRISPR-Cas9 system. Yoshimatsu S, Okahara J, Sone T, Takeda Y, Nakamura M, Sasaki E, Kishi N, Shiozawa S, Okano H. Sci Rep. 2019 Feb 6;9(1):1528. doi: 10.1038/s41598-018-37990-w. PubMed 30728412.
Backbone
  Vector backbone: pRoxTV
  Vector type: Marmoset targeting
  Selectable markers: Neomycin (select with G418)
Growth in bacteria
  Bacterial resistance: Kanamycin, 50 μg/mL
  Growth temperature: 37°C
  Growth strain: NEB Stable
  Copy number: High Copy
Gene/Insert
  Gene/Insert name: ACTB
  Species: C. jacchus (common marmost)
  Entrez Gene: ACTB
  Tag / fusion protein: EGFP (N terminal on backbone)
  Cloning method: Restriction Enzyme; 5′ cloning site Unknown (unknown if destroyed)
Terms and licenses: Academic/Nonprofit Terms; Industry Terms: Not Available to Industry
How to cite: pKI-cjACTB-EGFP-5'3'short was a gift from Hideyuki Okano (Addgene plasmid # 129750 ; http://n2t.net/addgene:129750 ; RRID:Addgene_129750)
